Addgene plasmid #20947: pcDNA3.1/opto-a1AR-EYFP
Purpose: Mammalian expression of opto-a1AR fused to EYFP for optical control of GPCR signaling
Depositing lab: Karl Deisseroth. Depositing organization: Stanford University. Publication: Temporally precise in vivo control of intracellular signalling. Airan RD, Thompson KR, Fenno LE, Bernstein H, Deisseroth K. Nature. 2009 Apr 23;458(7241):1025-9. doi: 10.1038/nature07926. Epub 2009 Mar 18. PubMed 19295515.
Backbone
  Vector backbone: pcDNA3.1
  Backbone size w/o insert (bp): 5446
  Vector type: Mammalian Expression
Growth in bacteria
  Bacterial resistance: Ampicillin, 100 μg/mL
  Growth temperature: 37°C
  Growth strain: DH5alpha
  Copy number: High Copy
Gene/Insert
  Gene/Insert name: opto-a1AR
  Species: synthetic
  Insert size (bp): 2208
  Cloning method: Restriction Enzyme; 5′ cloning site EcoRI (unknown if destroyed); 3′ cloning site XbaI (unknown if destroyed)
  Sequencing primers: 5′ n/a
Terms and licenses: Academic/Nonprofit Terms; Industry Terms: Not Available to Industry
Depositor comments: Please see http://www.optogenetics.org for additional information.
How to cite: pcDNA3.1/opto-a1AR-EYFP was a gift from Karl Deisseroth (Addgene plasmid # 20947 ; http://n2t.net/addgene:20947 ; RRID:Addgene_20947)
