[The description below was written by a language model from this plasmid's Addgene catalogue record and pLannotate feature annotations shown in this document.]
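Description:
pcDNA3.1/opto-a1AR-EYFP is a mammalian expression plasmid built on the pcDNA3.1 backbone for producing a light-activatable G protein-coupled receptor chimera fused to a yellow fluorescent reporter. It is maintained in E. coli as a high-copy plasmid through a ColE1/pUC-type origin and selected with ampicillin via the β-lactamase gene. An f1 origin is also present. For mammalian cells, an SV40 early promoter drives a neomycin phosphotransferase cassette terminated by an SV40 polyadenylation signal, which would allow G418 selection of stable transfectants.

The payload is a synthetic insert of about 2.2 kb, cloned between EcoRI and XbaI, expressed from the CMV immediate-early enhancer and promoter and terminated by the bGH polyadenylation signal. A T7 promoter sits just upstream of the coding region. The annotation software recognises the first part of the open reading frame as bovine rhodopsin, followed by an unannotated stretch and then mammalian codon-optimised EYFP. This fits a rhodopsin-based design in which a light-sensing opsin scaffold is combined with α1-adrenergic receptor components, as the construct name implies, although the record does not itemise which segments come from which receptor. A V5 epitope tag is annotated downstream of EYFP, but the record does not show whether it is in frame and translated. Short hits to an HIV-1 LTR, ble, lacI and bom are fragments and probably incidental backbone matches.

The stated use is optical control of GPCR signalling: illumination of expressing cells is meant to trigger intracellular signalling with temporal precision, while EYFP fluorescence reports expression and localisation of the receptor.
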