Features (pLannotate 1.2.2; 22 found; start..end, strand, type, name):
     28..80      -  misc_feature   bom (fragment): basis of mobility region from pBR322
    235..614     +  enhancer       CMV enhancer: human cytomegalovirus immediate early enhancer
    615..818     +  promoter       CMV promoter: human cytomegalovirus (CMV) immediate early promoter
    814..847     +  LTR            5' LTR (truncated) (fragment): truncated 5' long terminal repeat (LTR) from HIV-1
    863..881     +  promoter       T7 promoter: promoter for bacteriophage T7 RNA polymerase
    914..1975    +  CDS            RHO: OPSD_BOVIN - Experimental evidence at protein level: Swiss-Prot protein existence level 1. Photoreceptor required for image-forming vision at low light intensity. Required for photoreceptor cell viability after birth (By similarity). Light-induced isomerization of 11-cis to all-trans retinal triggers a conformational change that activates signaling via G- proteins (PubMed:10926528, PubMed:12044163, PubMed:11972040, PubMed:16908857, PubMed:16586416, PubMed:17060607, PubMed:17449675, PubMed:18818650, PubMed:21389983, PubMed:22198838, PubMed:23579341, PubMed:25205354, PubMed:27458239). Subsequent
   2408..3127    +  CDS            EYFP: enhanced YFP mammalian codon-optimized
   3157..3198    +  CDS            V5 tag: epitope tag from simian virus 5
   3254..3478    +  polyA_signal   bGH poly(A) signal: bovine growth hormone polyadenylation signal
   3482..3503    +  promoter       SV40 promoter (fragment): SV40 enhancer and early promoter
   3524..3952    +  rep_origin     f1 ori (sequence partly withheld): f1 bacteriophage origin of replication; arrow indicates direction of (+) strand synthesis
   3966..4295    +  promoter       SV40 promoter: SV40 enhancer and early promoter
   4362..5153    +  CDS            neo: KKA2_KLEPN - Also known as kan, nptII. Experimental evidence at protein level: Swiss-Prot protein existence level 1. Resistance to kanamycin, neomycin, paromomycin, ribostamycin, butirosin and gentamicin B. From Klebsiella pneumoniae.
   5179..5337    +  CDS            ble (fragment): BLE_KLEPN - Experimental evidence at protein level: Swiss-Prot protein existence level 1. Binding protein with a strong affinity to the bleomycin family of antibiotics. Binds to CL990; an antimitotic-antibiotic compound. From Klebsiella pneumoniae.
   5332..5453    +  polyA_signal   SV40 poly(A) signal: SV40 polyadenylation signal
   5526..5542    -  protein_bind   lac operator: The lac repressor binds to the lac operator to inhibit transcription in E. coli. This inhibition can be relieved by adding lactose or isopropyl-β-D-thiogalactopyranoside (IPTG). lac repressor encoded by lacI
   5550..5580    -  promoter       lac promoter: promoter for the E. coli lac operon
   5595..5616    -  protein_bind   CAP binding site: CAP binding activates transcription in the presence of cAMP. E. coli catabolite activator protein
   5629..5721    -  CDS            lacI (fragment): lac repressor; lacI; The lac repressor binds to the lac operator to inhibit transcription in E. coli. This inhibition can be relieved by adding lactose or isopropyl-β-D-thiogalactopyranoside (IPTG).
   5904..6492    -  rep_origin     ori: high-copy-number ColE1/pMB1/pBR322/pUC origin of replication
   6663..7523    -  CDS            AmpR: β-lactamase; bla; confers resistance to ampicillin, carbenicillin, and related antibiotics
   7524..7628    -  promoter       AmpR promoter: bla
>Addgene plasmid #20947 | pcDNA3.1/opto-a1AR-EYFP | addgene full sequence | sequence record 291780 | Addgene NGS Result
GACGGATCGGGAGATCTCCCGATCCCCTATGGTGCACTCTCAGTACAATCTGCTCTGATGCCGCATAGTT
AAGCCAGTATCTGCTCCCTGCTTGTGTGTTGGAGGTCGCTGAGTAGTGCGCGAGCAAAATTTAAGCTACA
ACAAGGCAAGGCTTGACCGACAATTGCATGAAGAATCTGCTTAGGGTTAGGCGTTTTGCGCTGCTTCGCG
ATGTACGGGCCAGATATACGCGTTGACATTGATTATTGACTAGTTATTAATAGTAATCAATTACGGGGTC
ATTAGTTCATAGCCCATATATGGAGTTCCGCGTTACATAACTTACGGTAAATGGCCCGCCTGGCTGACCG
CCCAACGACCCCCGCCCATTGACGTCAATAATGACGTATGTTCCCATAGTAACGCCAATAGGGACTTTCC
ATTGACGTCAATGGGTGGAGTATTTACGGTAAACTGCCCACTTGGCAGTACATCAAGTGTATCATATGCC
AAGTACGCCCCCTATTGACGTCAATGACGGTAAATGGCCCGCCTGGCATTATGCCCAGTACATGACCTTA
TGGGACTTTCCTACTTGGCAGTACATCTACGTATTAGTCATCGCTATTACCATGGTGATGCGGTTTTGGC
AGTACATCAATGGGCGTGGATAGCGGTTTGACTCACGGGGATTTCCAAGTCTCCACCCCATTGACGTCAA
TGGGAGTTTGTTTTGGCACCAAAATCAACGGGACTTTCCAAAATGTCGTAACAACTCCGCCCCATTGACG
CAAATGGGCGGTAGGCGTGTACGGTGGGAGGTCTATATAAGCAGAGCTCTCTGGCTAACTAGAGAACCCA
CTGCTTACTGGCTTATCGAAATTAATACGACTCACTATAGGGAGACCCAAGCTGGCTAGTTAAGCTTGCC
ACCATGAATGGGACCGAGGGTCCAAATTTTTACGTACCCTTTAGTAACAAGACTGGCGTGGTGCGCAGTC
CATTCGAAGCCCCACAGTACTACCTCGCAGAGCCGTGGCAATTCTCAATGCTGGCCGCTTATATGTTCCT
TCTGATTATGCTGGGGTTTCCCATCAATTTTCTTACCCTGTATGTGGTAGCATGCCACAGACATTTGCAC
TCCGTATTGAATTATATTCTTCTGAACCTCGCGGTGGCAGATCTTTTCATGGTGTTCGGCGGGTTTACGA
CTACTCTGTATACGTCCCTGCATGGTTATTTTGTGTTCGGGCCCACAGGCTGCAACTTGGAAGGCTTCTT
CGCCACTCTTGGCGGTGAGATCGCTCTTTGGAGCCTGGTCGTCCTGGCCATCGAGCGGTATGTGGTGGTG
TCTTATCCTCTCAGATATCCCACCATAGTGACCCAGCGGAGGGCCATTATGGGTGTAGCCTTTACCTGGG
TCATGGCTTTGGCCTGTGCTGCTCCCCCCCTGGTGGGTTGGTCCCGCTATATTCCAGAAGGTATGCAGTG
TTCTTGCGGAATCGACTACTATACCCCGCACGAAGAGACAAACAACGAGTCCTTCGTCATATATATGTTT
GTAGTCCACTTTATCATCCCCTTGATTGTTATTTTTTTTTGCTATGGACGCGTCTACGTCGTGGCCAAAA
GGGAGTCCAGGGGCTTGAAATCTGGACTGAAGACAGATAAGAGCGATTCCGAGCAGGTGACCCTTCGCAT
TCATAGGAAGAACGCCCCAGCAGGCGGAAGCGGGATGGCATCCGCCAAGACTAAAACCCACTTTTCCGTG
CGGCTTCTCAAGTTCTCCCGCGAGAAAAAGGCGGCGCGCATGGTCATCATCATGGTTATCGCCTTTCTCA
TTTGCTGGCTGCCTTACGCTGGAGTCGCGTTTTACATCTTCACACATCAAGGTTCTGACTTCGGCCCAAT
CTTTATGACCATCCCTGCCTTCTTCGCCAAGACCTCTGCCGTGTATAACCCCGTTATCTATATTATGATG
AACAAGCAGTTCCGGAAGGCATTTCAGAATGTGCTGAGAATCCAATGCCTCTGTCGGAAGCAGTCTAGTA
AGCATGCCCTGGGGTATACTCTGCACCCACCCAGTCAGGCTGTAGAGGGCCAACACAAGGATATGGTGCG
GATACCAGTCGGTTCCAGGGAGACATTTTATCGGATTAGTAAGACCGACGGAGTCTGCGAGTGGAAGTTT
TTCTCTTCCATGCCCAGGGGATCTGCAAGGATCACAGTTTCTAAGGATCAGTCCAGCTGTACCACAGCCC
GCGTGCGCTCCAAATCCTTTCTTCAGGTCTGCTGCTGTGTTGGCCCCTCAACCCCCTCCCTCGATAAGAA
CCATCAGGTTCCCACCATCAAGGTGCACACTATATCCTTGAGCGAAAACGGCGAGGAAGTTGAAACTTCA
CAGGTTGCCCCCGCCGCGGCCGCCACCATGGTGAGCAAGGGCGAGGAGCTGTTCACCGGGGTGGTGCCCA
TCCTGGTCGAGCTGGACGGCGACGTAAACGGCCACAAGTTCAGCGTGTCCGGCGAGGGCGAGGGCGATGC
CACCTACGGCAAGCTGACCCTGAAGTTCATCTGCACCACCGGCAAGCTGCCCGTGCCCTGGCCCACCCTC
GTGACCACCTTCGGCTACGGCCTGCAGTGCTTCGCCCGCTACCCCGACCACATGAAGCAGCACGACTTCT
TCAAGTCCGCCATGCCCGAAGGCTACGTCCAGGAGCGCACCATCTTCTTCAAGGACGACGGCAACTACAA
GACCCGCGCCGAGGTGAAGTTCGAGGGCGACACCCTGGTGAACCGCATCGAGCTGAAGGGCATCGACTTC
AAGGAGGACGGCAACATCCTGGGGCACAAGCTGGAGTACAACTACAACAGCCACAACGTCTATATCATGG
CCGACAAGCAGAAGAACGGCATCAAGGTGAACTTCAAGATCCGCCACAACATCGAGGACGGCAGCGTGCA
GCTCGCCGACCACTACCAGCAGAACACCCCCATCGGCGACGGCCCCGTGCTGCTGCCCGACAACCACTAC
CTGAGCTACCAGTCCGCCCTGAGCAAAGACCCCAACGAGAAGCGCGATCACATGGTCCTGCTGGAGTTCG
TGACCGCCGCCGGGATCACTCTCGGCATGGACGAGCTGTACAAGTAACATATGCTCTAGAGGGCCCGCGG
TTCGAAGGTAAGCCTATCCCTAACCCTCTCCTCGGTCTCGATTCTACGCGTACCGGTCATCATCACCATC
ACCATTGAGTTTAAACCCGCTGATCAGCCTCGACTGTGCCTTCTAGTTGCCAGCCATCTGTTGTTTGCCC
CTCCCCCGTGCCTTCCTTGACCCTGGAAGGTGCCACTCCCACTGTCCTTTCCTAATAAAATGAGGAAATT
GCATCGCATTGTCTGAGTAGGTGTCATTCTATTCTGGGGGGTGGGGTGGGGCAGGACAGCAAGGGGGAGG
ATTGGGAAGACAATAGCAGGCATGCTGGGGATGCGGTGGGCTCTATGGCTTCTGAGGCGGAAAGAACCAG
CTGGGGCTCTAGGGGGTATCCCC
[124 nt withheld, positions 3524-3647]
C
[91 nt withheld, positions 3649-3739]
A
[49 nt withheld, positions 3741-3789]
CCTTTGACGTTGGAGTCCACGTTCTTT
[37 nt withheld, positions 3817-3853]
ACCCTATCTCGGTCTATTCTTTTGATTTATAAGGGATTTTGCCGATTTCGGCCTATTGGTTAAAAAATGA
GCTGATTTAACAAAAATTTAACGCGAATTAATTCTGTGGAATGTGTGTCAGTTAGGGTGTGGAAAGTCCC
CAGGCTCCCCAGCAGGCAGAAGTATGCAAAGCATGCATCTCAATTAGTCAGCAACCAGGTGTGGAAAGTC
CCCAGGCTCCCCAGCAGGCAGAAGTATGCAAAGCATGCATCTCAATTAGTCAGCAACCATAGTCCCGCCC
CTAACTCCGCCCATCCCGCCCCTAACTCCGCCCAGTTCCGCCCATTCTCCGCCCCATGGCTGACTAATTT
TTTTTATTTATGCAGAGGCCGAGGCCGCCTCTGCCTCTGAGCTATTCCAGAAGTAGTGAGGAGGCTTTTT
TGGAGGCCTAGGCTTTTGCAAAAAGCTCCCGGGAGCTTGTATATCCATTTTCGGATCTGATCAAGAGACA
GGATGAGGATCGTTTCGCATGATTGAACAAGATGGATTGCACGCAGGTTCTCCGGCCGCTTGGGTGGAGA
GGCTATTCGGCTATGACTGGGCACAACAGACAATCGGCTGCTCTGATGCCGCCGTGTTCCGGCTGTCAGC
GCAGGGGCGCCCGGTTCTTTTTGTCAAGACCGACCTGTCCGGTGCCCTGAATGAACTGCAGGACGAGGCA
GCGCGGCTATCGTGGCTGGCCACGACGGGCGTTCCTTGCGCAGCTGTGCTCGACGTTGTCACTGAAGCGG
GAAGGGACTGGCTGCTATTGGGCGAAGTGCCGGGGCAGGATCTCCTGTCATCTCACCTTGCTCCTGCCGA
GAAAGTATCCATCATGGCTGATGCAATGCGGCGGCTGCATACGCTTGATCCGGCTACCTGCCCATTCGAC
CACCAAGCGAAACATCGCATCGAGCGAGCACGTACTCGGATGGAAGCCGGTCTTGTCGATCAGGATGATC
TGGACGAAGAGCATCAGGGGCTCGCGCCAGCCGAACTGTTCGCCAGGCTCAAGGCGCGCATGCCCGACGG
CGAGGATCTCGTCGTGACCCATGGCGATGCCTGCTTGCCGAATATCATGGTGGAAAATGGCCGCTTTTCT
GGATTCATCGACTGTGGCCGGCTGGGTGTGGCGGACCGCTATCAGGACATAGCGTTGGCTACCCGTGATA
TTGCTGAAGAGCTTGGCGGCGAATGGGCTGACCGCTTCCTCGTGCTTTACGGTATCGCCGCTCCCGATTC
GCAGCGCATCGCCTTCTATCGCCTTCTTGACGAGTTCTTCTGAGCGGGACTCTGGGGTTCGCGAAATGAC
CGACCAAGCGACGCCCAACCTGCCATCACGAGATTTCGATTCCACCGCCGCCTTCTATGAAAGGTTGGGC
TTCGGAATCGTTTTCCGGGACGCCGGCTGGATGATCCTCCAGCGCGGGGATCTCATGCTGGAGTTCTTCG
CCCACCCCAACTTGTTTATTGCAGCTTATAATGGTTACAAATAAAGCAATAGCATCACAAATTTCACAAA
TAAAGCATTTTTTTCACTGCATTCTAGTTGTGGTTTGTCCAAACTCATCAATGTATCTTATCATGTCTGT
ATACCGTCGACCTCTAGCTAGAGCTTGGCGTAATCATGGTCATAGCTGTTTCCTGTGTGAAATTGTTATC
CGCTCACAATTCCACACAACATACGAGCCGGAAGCATAAAGTGTAAAGCCTGGGGTGCCTAATGAGTGAG
CTAACTCACATTAATTGCGTTGCGCTCACTGCCCGCTTTCCAGTCGGGAAACCTGTCGTGCCAGCTGCAT
TAATGAATCGGCCAACGCGCGGGGAGAGGCGGTTTGCGTATTGGGCGCTCTTCCGCTTCCTCGCTCACTG
ACTCGCTGCGCTCGGTCGTTCGGCTGCGGCGAGCGGTATCAGCTCACTCAAAGGCGGTAATACGGTTATC
CACAGAATCAGGGGATAACGCAGGAAAGAACATGTGAGCAAAAGGCCAGCAAAAGGCCAGGAACCGTAAA
AAGGCCGCGTTGCTGGCGTTTTTCCATAGGCTCCGCCCCCCTGACGAGCATCACAAAAATCGACGCTCAA
GTCAGAGGTGGCGAAACCCGACAGGACTATAAAGATACCAGGCGTTTCCCCCTGGAAGCTCCCTCGTGCG
CTCTCCTGTTCCGACCCTGCCGCTTACCGGATACCTGTCCGCCTTTCTCCCTTCGGGAAGCGTGGCGCTT
TCTCATAGCTCACGCTGTAGGTATCTCAGTTCGGTGTAGGTCGTTCGCTCCAAGCTGGGCTGTGTGCACG
AACCCCCCGTTCAGCCCGACCGCTGCGCCTTATCCGGTAACTATCGTCTTGAGTCCAACCCGGTAAGACA
CGACTTATCGCCACTGGCAGCAGCCACTGGTAACAGGATTAGCAGAGCGAGGTATGTAGGCGGTGCTACA
GAGTTCTTGAAGTGGTGGCCTAACTACGGCTACACTAGAAGAACAGTATTTGGTATCTGCGCTCTGCTGA
AGCCAGTTACCTTCGGAAAAAGAGTTGGTAGCTCTTGATCCGGCAAACAAACCACCGCTGGTAGCGGTGG
TTTTTTTGTTTGCAAGCAGCAGATTACGCGCAGAAAAAAAGGATCTCAAGAAGATCCTTTGATCTTTTCT
ACGGGGTCTGACGCTCAGTGGAACGAAAACTCACGTTAAGGGATTTTGGTCATGAGATTATCAAAAAGGA
TCTTCACCTAGATCCTTTTAAATTAAAAATGAAGTTTTAAATCAATCTAAAGTATATATGAGTAAACTTG
GTCTGACAGTTACCAATGCTTAATCAGTGAGGCACCTATCTCAGCGATCTGTCTATTTCGTTCATCCATA
GTTGCCTGACTCCCCGTCGTGTAGATAACTACGATACGGGAGGGCTTACCATCTGGCCCCAGTGCTGCAA
TGATACCGCGAGACCCACGCTCACCGGCTCCAGATTTATCAGCAATAAACCAGCCAGCCGGAAGGGCCGA
GCGCAGAAGTGGTCCTGCAACTTTATCCGCCTCCATCCAGTCTATTAATTGTTGCCGGGAAGCTAGAGTA
AGTAGTTCGCCAGTTAATAGTTTGCGCAACGTTGTTGCCATTGCTACAGGCATCGTGGTGTCACGCTCGT
CGTTTGGTATGGCTTCATTCAGCTCCGGTTCCCAACGATCAAGGCGAGTTACATGATCCCCCATGTTGTG
CAAAAAAGCGGTTAGCTCCTTCGGTCCTCCGATCGTTGTCAGAAGTAAGTTGGCCGCAGTGTTATCACTC
ATGGTTATGGCAGCACTGCATAATTCTCTTACTGTCATGCCATCCGTAAGATGCTTTTCTGTGACTGGTG
AGTACTCAACCAAGTCATTCTGAGAATAGTGTATGCGGCGACCGAGTTGCTCTTGCCCGGCGTCAATACG
GGATAATACCGCGCCACATAGCAGAACTTTAAAAGTGCTCATCATTGGAAAACGTTCTTCGGGGCGAAAA
CTCTCAAGGATCTTACCGCTGTTGAGATCCAGTTCGATGTAACCCACTCGTGCACCCAACTGATCTTCAG
CATCTTTTACTTTCACCAGCGTTTCTGGGTGAGCAAAAACAGGAAGGCAAAATGCCGCAAAAAAGGGAAT
AAGGGCGACACGGAAATGTTGAATACTCATACTCTTCCTTTTTCAATATTATTGAAGCATTTATCAGGGT
TATTGTCTCATGAGCGGATACATATTTGAATGTATTTAGAAAAATAAACAAATAGGGGTTCCGCGCACAT
TTCCCCGAAAAGTGCCACCTGACGTC
