>Addgene plasmid #20947 | pcDNA3.1/opto-a1AR-EYFP | addgene partial sequence | sequence record 26732 | 20947 with EGFP-N
GGCGGCCGCGGCGGGGGCAACCTGTGAAGTTTCAACTTCCTCGCCGTTTTCGCTCAAGGATATAGTGTGC
ACCTTGATGGTGGGAACCTGATGGTTCTTATCGAGGGAGGGGGTTGAGGGGCCAACACAGCAGCAGACCT
GAAGAAAGGATTTGGAGCGCACGCGGGCTGTGGTACAGCTGGACTGATCCTTAGAAACTGTGATCCTTGC
AGATCCCCTGGGCATGGAAGAGAAAAACTTCCACTCGCAGACTCCGTCGGTCTTACTAATCCGATAAAAT
GTCTCCCTGGAACCGACTGGTATCCGCACCATATCCTTGTGTTGGCCCTCTACAGCCTGACTGGGTGGGT
GCAGAGTATACCCCAGGGCATGCTTACTAGACTGCTTCCGACAGAGGCATTGGATTCTCAGCACATTCTG
AAATGCCTTCCGGAACTGCTTGTTCATCATAATATAGATAACGGGGTTATACACGGCAGAGGTCTTGGCG
AAGAAGGCAGGGATGGTCATAAAGATTGGGCCGAAGTCAGAACCTTGATGTGTGAAGATGTAAAACGCGA
CTCCAGCGTAAGGCAGCCAGCAAATGAGAAAGGCGATAACCATGATGATGACCATGCGCGCCGCCTTTTT
CTCGCGGGANAACTTGAGAAGCCGCACGGAAAAGTGGGTTTTAGTCTTGGCGGATGCCATCCCGCTTCCG
CCTGCTGGGGCGTTCTTCCTATGAATGCGAAGGTCACCTGCTCGGATCCTCTATCTGTCTTCATCCAGAT
TCAGCCNTGANTCCTTTGCCCGACTAACCTCNTACAAAAATACATCAGGGAGAAATGA
